>Addgene plasmid #180554 | KTK_110 | addgene full sequence | sequence record 369686 | Addgene NGS Result
GTCAGAAGTAAGTTGGCCGCAGTGTTATCACTCATGGTTATGGCAGCACTGCATAATTCTCTTACTGTCA
TGCCATCCGTAAGATGCTTTTCTGTGACTGGTGAGTACTCAACCAAGTCATTCTGAGAATAGTGTATGCG
GCGACCGAGTTGCTCTTGCCCGGCGTCAATACGGGATAATACCGCGCCACATAGCAGAACTTTAAAAGTG
CTCATCATTGGAAAACGTTCTTCGGGGCGAAAACTCTCAAGGATCTTACCGCTGTTGAGATCCAGTTCGA
TGTAACCCACTCGTGCACCCAACTGATCTTCAGCATCTTTTACTTTCACCAGCGTTTCTGGGTGAGCAAA
AACAGGAAGGCAAAATGCCGCAAAAAAGGGAATAAGGGCGACACGGAAATGTTGAATACTCATACTCTTC
CTTTTTCAATATTATTGAAGCATTTATCAGGGTTATTGTCTCATGAGCGGATACATATTTGAATGTATTT
AGAAAAATAAACAAATAGGGGTTCCGCGCACATTTCCCCGAAAAGTGCCACCTGTCATGACCAAAATCCC
TTAACGTGAGTTTTCGTTCCACTGAGCGTCAGACCCCGTAGAAAAGATCAAAGGATCTTCTTGAGATCCT
TTTTTTCTGCGCGTAATCTGCTGCTTGCAAACAAAAAAACCACCGCTACCAGCGGTGGTTTGTTTGCCGG
ATCAAGAGCTACCAACTCTTTTTCCGAAGGTAACTGGCTTCAGCAGAGCGCAGATACCAAATACTGTTCT
TCTAGTGTAGCCGTAGTTAGGCCACCACTTCAAGAACTCTGTAGCACCGCCTACATACCTCGCTCTGCTA
ATCCTGTTACCAGTGGCTGCTGCCAGTGGCGATAAGTCGTGTCTTACCGGGTTGGACTCAAGACGATAGT
TACCGGATAAGGCGCAGCGGTCGGGCTGAACGGGGGGTTCGTGCACACAGCCCAGCTTGGAGCGAACGAC
CTACACCGAACTGAGATACCTACAGCGTGAGCTATGAGAAAGCGCCACGCTTCCCGAAGGGAGAAAGGCG
GACAGGTATCCGGTAAGCGGCAGGGTCGGAACAGGAGAGCGCACGAGGGAGCTTCCAGGGGGAAACGCCT
GGTATCTTTATAGTCCTGTCGGGTTTCGCCACCTCTGACTTGAGCGTCGATTTTTGTGATGCTCGTCAGG
GGGGCGGAGCCTATGGAAAAACGCCAGCAACGCGGCCTTTTTACGGTTCCTGGCCTTTTGCTGGCCTTTT
GCTCACATGTTCTTTCCTGCGTTATCCCCTGATTCTGTGGATAACCGTAGTCGGTCTCATTCTCACCATC
ACCATCACCACCATTAAGTCAAGAGACCAAGATTATCAAAAAGGATCTTCACCTAGATCCTTTTAAATTA
AAAATGAAGTTTTAAATCAATCTAAAGTATATATGAGTAAACTTGGTCTGACAGTTACCAATGCTTAATC
AGTGAGGCACCTATCTCAGCGATCTGTCTATTTCGTTCATCCATAGTTGCCTGACTCCCCGTCGTGTAGA
TAACTACGATACGGGAGGGCTTACCATCTGGCCCCAGTGCTGCAATGATACCGCGGGACCCACGCTCACC
GGCTCCAGATTTATCAGCAATAAACCAGCCAGCCGGAAGGGCCGAGCGCAGAAGTGGTCCTGCAACTTTA
TCCGCCTCCATCCAGTCTATTAATTGTTGCCGGGAAGCTAGAGTAAGTAGTTCGCCAGTTAATAGTTTGC
GCAACGTTGTTGCCATTGCTACAGGCATCGTGGTGTCACGCTCGTCGTTTGGTATGGCTTCATTCAGCTC
CGGTTCCCAACGATCAAGGCGAGTTACATGATCCCCCATGTTGTGCAAAAAAGCGGTTAGCTCCTTCGGT
CCTCCGATCGTT
Features (pLannotate 1.2.2; 4 found; start..end, strand, type, name):
    414..518     -  promoter       AmpR promoter: bla
    621..1209    +  rep_origin     ori: high-copy-number ColE1/pMB1/pBR322/pUC origin of replication
   1324..1340    +  CDS            6xHis (fragment): 6xHis affinity tag
   1455..413     -  CDS            AmpR (across the origin): β-lactamase; bla; confers resistance to ampicillin, carbenicillin, and related antibiotics
