[The description below was written by a language model from this plasmid's Addgene catalogue record and pLannotate feature annotations shown in this document.]
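Description:
KTK_110 is a small bacterial entry (part) vector from the Komagataeibacter Tool Kit, a modular cloning system built for assembling multigene constructs and programming protein secretion in cellulose-producing bacteria. Its payload is a synthetic 7xHis affinity tag stored in the toolkit's "E1.3b" part format. This suggests it is a tag module intended to be combined with other standardised parts during hierarchical assembly, rather than an expression cassette in its own right. The record does not define the E1.3b position, the flanking assembly sites or the enzymes used, and the 5′ cloning site is listed as unknown.

The sequenced plasmid is about 1.9 kb, and the annotation finds only four elements. These are a high-copy ColE1/pMB1/pUC-type origin of replication, the bla (AmpR) promoter, the β-lactamase coding sequence it drives, and a short histidine-tag match. The ampicillin resistance marker spans the numbering origin of the circular record. The tag is annotated as a 6xHis fragment, presumably because the annotation tool matched part of the 7xHis insert to its standard 6xHis reference. No promoter, ribosome binding site or terminator is annotated around the tag, which fits its role as a stored part.

The catalogue names pSEVA331 as the backbone. However, the annotated features (pUC-type origin, ampicillin resistance, high copy number) are those of a minimal E. coli cloning vector, so the entry plasmid appears suited to propagation and selection in standard E. coli strains rather than to direct use in Komagataeibacter. Typical use would be as a source of a C- or N-terminal purification and detection tag in toolkit assemblies, although the record does not state which terminus the format corresponds to.
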