Addgene plasmid #180554: KTK_110
Purpose: Entry vector containing 7xhis tag in E1.3b format
Depositing lab: Tom Ellis. Depositing organization: Imperial College London. Publication: Komagataeibacter Tool Kit (KTK): A Modular Cloning System for Multigene Constructs and Programmed Protein Secretion from Cellulose Producing Bacteria. Goosens VJ, Walker KT, Aragon SM, Singh A, Senthivel VR, Dekker L, Caro-Astorga J, Buat MLA, Song W, Lee KY, Ellis T. ACS Synth Biol. 2021 Dec 17;10(12):3422-3434. doi: 10.1021/acssynbio.1c00358. Epub 2021 Nov 12. PubMed 34767345.
Backbone
  Vector backbone: pSEVA331
  Vector type: Bacterial Expression
Growth in bacteria
  Bacterial resistance: Ampicillin, 100 μg/mL
  Growth temperature: 37°C
  Growth strain: DH5alpha
  Copy number: High Copy
Gene/Insert
  Gene/Insert name: 7xhis tag in E1.3b format
  Species: Synthetic
  Cloning method: Restriction Enzyme; 5′ cloning site unknown (unknown if destroyed)
Terms and licenses: Academic/Nonprofit Terms; Industry Terms: Not Available to Industry
Depositor comments: Read the preprint at https://www.biorxiv.org/content/10.1101/2021.06.09.447691v1.full
How to cite: KTK_110 was a gift from Tom Ellis (Addgene plasmid # 180554 ; http://n2t.net/addgene:180554 ; RRID:Addgene_180554)
